>Addgene plasmid #60314 | pGL4.23 C3_36 | addgene partial sequence | sequence record 98018 | RVprimer3 5'-CTAGCAAAATAGGCTGTCCC-3'
TTTCTCTGGCCTAACTGGCCGGTACCTGAGCTCCCGTCGACGAATTCTGCAGATATCACAAGTTTGTACA
AAAAAGCAGGCTCCGCGGCCGCCCCCTTCACCGCAGTGTGGGCTAGAGCATCTTGCCCATAGTAGAGGAT
TAAAAATGAACTGAATGCAGTGTTGTCTCAGGAACCTTATCCCAAATCCACTGCCCAAGTTCCAAGTTGG
GGAATGGATCCATTTCATAGCAGGAATTCTAATCGTTGCTACGAGGTCCCAGTCTACCAAAAGAGGCTGG
GAATCTTTGTTTTCCTATTCCCTTGCAATCCATATGGAGGTTGCAAGCAAATGACCAGGACTGGGCTGCT
GGCAGTGAAGCTAAAAATAGCCATGAAGCCAACAGCGTGGAGTTAGCAGGACTTGTTGCTAAGGAGACCA
GTCGCAGAGAGAGCAACTAAGCAGGGGGAAGGTGTCAGATGTGCACCCGGAGAGCAGAGGGGTCCAAAGG
CTCGCACCTAGCGGTGTTCTGCCTTCTGGCAGCTCCTGGCTGATGCTCTAAGTGGGGCAGACATTCCCCC
TGTCCCTCAGTAACCCATCTCCATGGAAACCACCAGGACTGGGGTGAAGTAC
