>Addgene plasmid #60314 | pGL4.23 C3_36 | addgene partial sequence | sequence record 98079 | ColEterm 5'-agctgataccgctcgccgcagccgaacg-3'
AGTTGCATGATAAAGAAGACAGTCATAAGTGCGGCGACGATAGTCATGCCCCGCGCCCACCGGAAGGAGC
TGACTGGGTTGAAGGCTCTCAAGGGCATCGGTCGACGGATCCTTATCGATTTTACCACATTTGTAGAGGT
TTTACTTGCTTTAAAAAACCTCCCACACCTCCCCCTGAACCTGAAACATAAAATGAATGCAATTGTTGTT
GTTAACTTGTTTATTGCAGCTTATAATGGTTACAAATAAAGCAATAGCATCACAAATTTCACAAATAAAG
CATTTTTTTCACTGCATTCTAGTTGTGGTTTGTCCAAACTCATCAATGTATCTTATCATGTCTGCTCGAA
GCGGCCGGCCGCCCCGACTCTAGAATTATTACAC
