[The description below was written by a language model from this plasmid's Addgene catalogue record.]
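Description:
pGL4.23 C3_36 is a mammalian luciferase reporter plasmid built on pGL4.23-GW, a Gateway-adapted version of the pGL4.23 minimal-promoter reporter backbone (4283 bp without insert). It is propagated in E. coli under ampicillin selection. The record gives no feature table, does not name the bacterial origin of replication, and lists the copy number as unknown.

The insert is a human genomic fragment annotated as a DNMT3A enhancer, one of the regions described as active enhancers in human pancreatic islets. According to the depositor's comments it derives from chromosome 2, spanning roughly 620 bp in hg18 coordinates, and it was introduced by Gateway recombination cloning. In the finished construct the candidate enhancer accompanies a minimal promoter and the luc2 firefly luciferase coding sequence. The minimal promoter alone supports only low basal transcription, so any increase in luciferase signal after transfection reflects the ability of the cloned fragment to stimulate transcription in the chosen cell type. The catalogue lists luciferase as a "C-terminal tag on the backbone", but because the insert is a non-coding regulatory element, this is best read as the reporter lying downstream of the insert rather than as a protein fusion.

The plasmid is suited to transient transfection assays that measure enhancer activity. It belongs to a set generated to validate islet enhancer elements in a study of enhancer clusters enriched for type 2 diabetes risk-associated variants. The record does not state the orientation of the fragment or the cell lines used.
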