Addgene plasmid #60314: pGL4.23 C3_36
Purpose: This plasmid contains a human pancreatic islet active enhancer, a minimal promoter and a luc2 gene.
Depositing lab: Jorge Ferrer. Depositing organization: Imperial College London. Publication: Pancreatic islet enhancer clusters enriched in type 2 diabetes risk-associated variants. Pasquali L, Gaulton KJ, Rodriguez-Segui SA, Mularoni L, Miguel-Escalada I, Akerman I, Tena JJ, Moran I, Gomez-Marin C, van de Bunt M, Ponsa-Cobas J, Castro N, Nammo T, Cebola I, Garcia-Hurtado J, Maestro MA, Pattou F, Piemonti L, Berney T, Gloyn AL, Ravassard P, Gomez-Skarmeta JL, Muller F, McCarthy MI, Ferrer J. Nat Genet. 2014 Feb;46(2):136-43. doi: 10.1038/ng.2870. Epub 2014 Jan 12. PubMed 24413736.
Backbone
  Vector backbone: pGL4.23-GW
  Backbone manufacturer: Ferrer Lab
  Backbone size w/o insert (bp): 4283
  Vector type: Mammalian Expression, Luciferase
Growth in bacteria
  Bacterial resistance: Ampicillin, 100 μg/mL
  Growth temperature: 37°C
  Growth strain: DH5alpha
  Copy number: Unknown
Gene/Insert
  Gene/Insert name: DNMT3A enhancer (alt name: DNMT3A)
  Species: H. sapiens (human)
  Entrez Gene: DNMT3A (a.k.a. DNMT3A2, HESJAS, M.HsaIIIA, TBRS)
  Tag / fusion protein: Luciferase (C terminal on backbone)
  Cloning method: Gateway Cloning
  Sequencing primers: 5′ RVprimer3 (Promega): CTAGCAAAATAGGCTGTCCC
Terms and licenses: Academic/Nonprofit Terms; Industry Terms: Not Available to Industry
Depositor comments: chromosome : chr2; start: 25333263 end: 25333884 (genomic position corresponds to the version of the human genome hg18) Fw primer used for cloning: CACCGCAGTGTGGGCTAGAGCATC Rv primer used for cloning: GACCCCCACTTCTCTCCCTCCAGA
How to cite: pGL4.23 C3_36 was a gift from Jorge Ferrer (Addgene plasmid # 60314 ; http://n2t.net/addgene:60314 ; RRID:Addgene_60314)
